Addgene plasmid #124458: pSPgRNA_BLK_P4
Purpose: For CRISPR-mediated epigenome editing of human BLK gene locus
Depositing lab: Iouri Chepelev. Depositing organization: Cincinnati Children's Hospital Medical Center. Publication: Haplotype-specific chromatin looping reveals genetic interactions of regulatory regions modulating gene expression in 8p23.1. Saint Just Ribeiro M, Tripathi P, Namjou B, Harley JB, Chepelev I. Front Genet. 2022 Sep 7;13:1008582. doi: 10.3389/fgene.2022.1008582. eCollection 2022. PubMed 36160011.
Backbone
  Vector backbone: pSPgRNA (Addgene #47108)
  Vector type: Mammalian Expression
Growth in bacteria
  Bacterial resistance: Ampicillin, 100 μg/mL
  Growth temperature: 37°C
  Growth strain: DH5alpha
  Copy number: High Copy
Gene/Insert
  Gene/Insert name: BLK_P4_gRNA (alt name: BLK_LA55)
  gRNA/shRNA sequence: ATAATGGAGGTAACGGGAGA
  Species: H. sapiens (human)
  Insert size (bp): 20
  Entrez Gene: BLK (a.k.a. MODY11)
  Cloning method: Restriction Enzyme; 5′ cloning site Unknown (unknown if destroyed); 3′ cloning site Unknown (unknown if destroyed)
  Sequencing primers: 5′ hU6-F; 3′ T3
Terms and licenses: Academic/Nonprofit Terms; Industry Terms: Not Available to Industry
How to cite: pSPgRNA_BLK_P4 was a gift from Iouri Chepelev (Addgene plasmid # 124458 ; http://n2t.net/addgene:124458 ; RRID:Addgene_124458)
