[The description below was written by a language model from this plasmid's Addgene catalogue record and pLannotate feature annotations shown in this document.]
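Description:
pSPgRNA_BLK_P4 is a small (about 3.2 kb) mammalian expression plasmid that produces a single guide RNA directed at the human BLK gene locus. It is built on the pSPgRNA backbone, a compact pBluescript-like cloning vector. In E. coli it replicates from a high-copy ColE1/pUC-type origin and is selected with ampicillin through the β-lactamase gene and its native promoter. The backbone also retains an f1 phage origin, flanking T7 and T3 promoters, and remnants of the lac region (lac promoter and operator, CAP site, and lacZα and lacI fragments). These are leftovers of the parental cloning vector and play no part in guide expression.

The functional cassette consists of the human U6 RNA polymerase III promoter, followed by a 20-nucleotide protospacer (BLK_P4_gRNA, also called BLK_LA55) and then the Streptococcus pyogenes Cas9 guide RNA scaffold. The spacer occupies the short gap between the annotated U6 promoter and the scaffold. It was inserted by restriction-enzyme cloning, but the record does not state which sites were used. Transcription from U6 yields a complete chimeric sgRNA that can recruit SpCas9 or its derivatives to the target sequence.

The plasmid encodes no Cas9 or effector protein and carries no mammalian selection marker or reporter, so it must be co-delivered with a separate construct supplying the Cas9 component. The stated purpose is CRISPR-mediated epigenome editing of the BLK locus. This implies pairing with a Cas9-based epigenetic effector, though the record does not name one. The associated study examined chromatin looping and interactions among regulatory regions controlling gene expression in the 8p23.1 region.
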