Features (pLannotate 1.2.2; 13 found; start..end, strand, type, name):
      1..241     +  promoter       U6 promoter: RNA polymerase III promoter for human U6 snRNA
    272..345     +  misc_RNA       gRNA scaffold: guide RNA scaffold for the Streptococcus pyogenes CRISPR/Cas9 system
    379..397     -  promoter       T3 promoter: promoter for bacteriophage T3 RNA polymerase
    442..458     -  protein_bind   lac operator: The lac repressor binds to the lac operator to inhibit transcription in E. coli. This inhibition can be relieved by adding lactose or isopropyl-β-D-thiogalactopyranoside (IPTG). lac repressor encoded by lacI
    466..496     -  promoter       lac promoter: promoter for the E. coli lac operon
    511..532     -  protein_bind   CAP binding site: CAP binding activates transcription in the presence of cAMP. E. coli catabolite activator protein
    545..637     -  CDS            lacI (fragment): lac repressor; lacI; The lac repressor binds to the lac operator to inhibit transcription in E. coli. This inhibition can be relieved by adding lactose or isopropyl-β-D-thiogalactopyranoside (IPTG).
    820..1408    -  rep_origin     ori: high-copy-number ColE1/pMB1/pBR322/pUC origin of replication
   1579..2439    -  CDS            AmpR: β-lactamase; bla; confers resistance to ampicillin, carbenicillin, and related antibiotics
   2440..2544    -  promoter       AmpR promoter: bla
   2597..3025    -  rep_origin     f1 ori (sequence partly withheld): f1 bacteriophage origin of replication; arrow indicates direction of (+) strand synthesis
   3030..3185    -  CDS            lacZα (fragment): LacZα fragment of β-galactosidase; lacZ fragment
   3193..3211    +  promoter       T7 promoter: promoter for bacteriophage T7 RNA polymerase
>Addgene plasmid #124458 | pSPgRNA_BLK_P4 | addgene full sequence | sequence record 242028 | Addgene NGS Result
GAGGGCCTATTTCCCATGATTCCTTCATATTTGCATATACGATACAAGGCTGTTAGAGAGATAATTGGAA
TTAATTTGACTGTAAACACAAAGATATTAGTACAAAATACGTGACGTAGAAAGTAATAATTTCTTGGGTA
GTTTGCAGTTTTAAAATTATGTTTTAAAATGGACTATCATATGCTTATCGTAACTTGAAAGTATTTCGAT
TTCTTGGCTTTATATATCTTGTGGAAAGGACGAAACACCGATAATGGAGGTAACGGGAGAGTTTAGAGCT
AGAAATAGCAAGTTAAAATAAGGCTAGTCCGTTATCAACTTGAAAAAGTGGCACCGAGTCGGTGCTTTTT
TTCCGCGGTGGAGCTCCAGCTTTTGTTCCCTTTAGTGAGGGTTAATTGCGCGCTTGGCGTAATCATGGTC
ATAGCTGTTTCCTGTGTGAAATTGTTATCCGCTCACAATTCCACACAACATACGAGCCGGAAGCATAAAG
TGTAAAGCCTGGGGTGCCTAATGAGTGAGCTAACTCACATTAATTGCGTTGCGCTCACTGCCCGCTTTCC
AGTCGGGAAACCTGTCGTGCCAGCTGCATTAATGAATCGGCCAACGCGCGGGGAGAGGCGGTTTGCGTAT
TGGGCGCTCTTCCGCTTCCTCGCTCACTGACTCGCTGCGCTCGGTCGTTCGGCTGCGGCGAGCGGTATCA
GCTCACTCAAAGGCGGTAATACGGTTATCCACAGAATCAGGGGATAACGCAGGAAAGAACATGTGAGCAA
AAGGCCAGCAAAAGGCCAGGAACCGTAAAAAGGCCGCGTTGCTGGCGTTTTTCCATAGGCTCCGCCCCCC
TGACGAGCATCACAAAAATCGACGCTCAAGTCAGAGGTGGCGAAACCCGACAGGACTATAAAGATACCAG
GCGTTTCCCCCTGGAAGCTCCCTCGTGCGCTCTCCTGTTCCGACCCTGCCGCTTACCGGATACCTGTCCG
CCTTTCTCCCTTCGGGAAGCGTGGCGCTTTCTCATAGCTCACGCTGTAGGTATCTCAGTTCGGTGTAGGT
CGTTCGCTCCAAGCTGGGCTGTGTGCACGAACCCCCCGTTCAGCCCGACCGCTGCGCCTTATCCGGTAAC
TATCGTCTTGAGTCCAACCCGGTAAGACACGACTTATCGCCACTGGCAGCAGCCACTGGTAACAGGATTA
GCAGAGCGAGGTATGTAGGCGGTGCTACAGAGTTCTTGAAGTGGTGGCCTAACTACGGCTACACTAGAAG
AACAGTATTTGGTATCTGCGCTCTGCTGAAGCCAGTTACCTTCGGAAAAAGAGTTGGTAGCTCTTGATCC
GGCAAACAAACCACCGCTGGTAGCGGTGGTTTTTTTGTTTGCAAGCAGCAGATTACGCGCAGAAAAAAAG
GATCTCAAGAAGATCCTTTGATCTTTTCTACGGGGTCTGACGCTCAGTGGAACGAAAACTCACGTTAAGG
GATTTTGGTCATGAGATTATCAAAAAGGATCTTCACCTAGATCCTTTTAAATTAAAAATGAAGTTTTAAA
TCAATCTAAAGTATATATGAGTAAACTTGGTCTGACAGTTACCAATGCTTAATCAGTGAGGCACCTATCT
CAGCGATCTGTCTATTTCGTTCATCCATAGTTGCCTGACTCCCCGTCGTGTAGATAACTACGATACGGGA
GGGCTTACCATCTGGCCCCAGTGCTGCAATGATACCGCGAGACCCACGCTCACCGGCTCCAGATTTATCA
GCAATAAACCAGCCAGCCGGAAGGGCCGAGCGCAGAAGTGGTCCTGCAACTTTATCCGCCTCCATCCAGT
CTATTAATTGTTGCCGGGAAGCTAGAGTAAGTAGTTCGCCAGTTAATAGTTTGCGCAACGTTGTTGCCAT
TGCTACAGGCATCGTGGTGTCACGCTCGTCGTTTGGTATGGCTTCATTCAGCTCCGGTTCCCAACGATCA
AGGCGAGTTACATGATCCCCCATGTTGTGCAAAAAAGCGGTTAGCTCCTTCGGTCCTCCGATCGTTGTCA
GAAGTAAGTTGGCCGCAGTGTTATCACTCATGGTTATGGCAGCACTGCATAATTCTCTTACTGTCATGCC
ATCCGTAAGATGCTTTTCTGTGACTGGTGAGTACTCAACCAAGTCATTCTGAGAATAGTGTATGCGGCGA
CCGAGTTGCTCTTGCCCGGCGTCAATACGGGATAATACCGCGCCACATAGCAGAACTTTAAAAGTGCTCA
TCATTGGAAAACGTTCTTCGGGGCGAAAACTCTCAAGGATCTTACCGCTGTTGAGATCCAGTTCGATGTA
ACCCACTCGTGCACCCAACTGATCTTCAGCATCTTTTACTTTCACCAGCGTTTCTGGGTGAGCAAAAACA
GGAAGGCAAAATGCCGCAAAAAAGGGAATAAGGGCGACACGGAAATGTTGAATACTCATACTCTTCCTTT
TTCAATATTATTGAAGCATTTATCAGGGTTATTGTCTCATGAGCGGATACATATTTGAATGTATTTAGAA
AAATAAACAAATAGGGGTTCCGCGCACATTTCCCCGAAAAGTGCCACCTAAATTGTAAGCGTTAATATTT
TGTTAAAATTCGCGTTAAATTTTTGTTAAATCAGCTCATTTTTTAACCAATAGGCCGAAATCGGCAAAAT
CCCTTATAAATCAAAAGAATAGACCGAGATAGGGT
[37 nt withheld, positions 2696-2732]
AAAGAACGTGGACTCCAACGTCAAAGG
[49 nt withheld, positions 2760-2808]
T
[91 nt withheld, positions 2810-2900]
G
[124 nt withheld, positions 2902-3025]
CCCATTCGCCATTCAGGCTGCGCAACTGTTGGGAAGGGCGATCGGTGCGGGCCTCTTCGCTATTACGCCA
GCTGGCGAAAGGGGGATGTGCTGCAAGGCGATTAAGTTGGGTAACGCCAGGGTTTTCCCAGTCACGACGT
TGTAAAACGACGGCCAGTGAGCGCGCGTAATACGACTCACTATAGGGCGAATTGGGTACC
